>Addgene plasmid #230579 | AiP1188 - pAAV-AiE0454m-minBG-FlpO-WPRE-HGHpA | addgene full sequence | sequence record 470281 | Addgene NGS Result
CCTGCAGGCAGCTGCGCGCTCGCTCGCTCACTGAGGCCGCCCGGGCGTCGGGCGACCTTTGGTCGCCCGG
CCTCAGTGAGCGAGCGAGCGCGCAGAGAGGGAGTGGCCAACTCCATCACTAGGGGTTCCTGCGGCCGCAC
GCGTAGAACCAAGTGCCCGACCCCAGAGTCTTTCTTTGTCTGACCTGAGGGCTTTCTGTTAAAATCCTTA
TACAGCAGATAAGTAAGTCAGCAGTCTTAGAGGTGGGAAGAGGTCTGTCTGCCAGTCATCTGGCTCCCTG
CAAACACAGGCATCCCCACCCCTGAACAATTTTCTTCATAGGAAAGTTGTGAGGGAAGTCACAGGTGCAG
ACACCGCCCCGGGGGGGGAGGGGGGGCTCAGAGTTGTTCCTTCATTCAGTCACCAATTCAGTCTTCCAGA
ATCAAGGCCCTATTGACAGAGGGCTAAGCCACCGGGGCGCTGCCTTCAAGGTAAGAGGCATAGATCAGTC
TCCTGAATGTAGAGGGATGAATTCCCTCCTTCACATAAGTGAAAGCGATCATAGGGAACGGAGGCATCAT
TAGGGCGCCCTCCTTCTGACAGGGATGCAGACAGGCAGGTGAGGGTGGAGGGGTGTGGCCCAGGGCACAT
TCAGAGCCAAACTCTGTTGAGAACAAGGCAGGTGTTTCTGAAAACCTCTCTGATTGCACCCGTACCCTCC
CATCAGGCCCGAATCGCACACCTCTCTGCCTCTCCTCAGACGCCGGCCCACATGGCTTTTGAAAACCTGG
GGAGATTATACCTTCCAGCTTGCTTTGCTGAGTCTGAGGAACCTGGCTGCCTTTTCTCTTCTGTTAACTG
CAATCAAACTGGTTTTGAGCACCAGCCCCAAGATGTCTTTGCCAGTCCACATCCATCTTCCATGATGAGC
TAAGGTTCCCTATTTGTACCCTTACTTTCTGGGCTGAGTCATGACATCTGGGAATGGTGCTTTCTCTGAG
AACTTGCGGCGGCGGCGGGGGGGGGGGGGAGTGGCTGAGGGGGGGTTACGAAGACAATGCTTAAGGAGCT
CGGGCTGGGCATAAAAGTCAGGGCAGAGCCATCTATTGCTTACATTTGCTTCTGGCGTGGCCACCATGGC
TCCTAAGAAGAAGAGGAAGGTGATGAGCCAGTTCGACATCCTGTGCAAGACCCCCCCCAAGGTGCTGGTG
CGGCAGTTCGTGGAGAGATTCGAGAGGCCCAGCGGCGAGAAGATCGCCAGCTGTGCCGCCGAGCTGACCT
ACCTGTGCTGGATGATCACCCACAACGGCACCGCCATCAAGAGGGCCACCTTCATGAGCTACAACACCAT
CATCAGCAACAGCCTGAGCTTCGACATCGTGAACAAGAGCCTGCAGTTCAAGTACAAGACCCAGAAGGCC
ACCATCCTGGAGGCCAGCCTGAAGAAGCTGATCCCCGCCTGGGAGTTCACCATCATCCCTTACAACGGCC
AGAAGCACCAGAGCGACATCACCGACATCGTGTCCAGCCTGCAGCTGCAGTTCGAGAGCAGCGAGGAGGC
CGACAAGGGCAACAGCCACAGCAAGAAGATGCTGAAGGCCCTGCTGTCCGAGGGCGAGAGCATCTGGGAG
ATCACCGAGAAGATCCTGAACAGCTTCGAGTACACCAGCAGGTTCACCAAGACCAAGACCCTGTACCAGT
TCCTGTTCCTGGCCACATTCATCAACTGCGGCAGGTTCAGCGACATCAAGAACGTGGACCCCAAGAGCTT
CAAGCTGGTGCAGAACAAGTACCTGGGCGTGATCATTCAGTGCCTGGTGACCGAGACCAAGACAAGCGTG
TCCAGGCACATCTACTTTTTCAGCGCCAGAGGCAGGATCGACCCCCTGGTGTACCTGGACGAGTTCCTGA
GGAACAGCGAGCCCGTGCTGAAGAGAGTGAACAGGACCGGCAACAGCAGCAGCAACAAGCAGGAGTACCA
GCTGCTGAAGGACAACCTGGTGCGCAGCTACAACAAGGCCCTGAAGAAGAACGCCCCCTACCCCATCTTC
GCTATCAAGAACGGCCCTAAGAGCCACATCGGCAGGCACCTGATGACCAGCTTTCTGAGCATGAAGGGCC
TGACCGAGCTGACAAACGTGGTGGGCAACTGGAGCGACAAGAGGGCCTCCGCCGTGGCCAGGACCACCTA
CACCCACCAGATCACCGCCATCCCCGACCACTACTTCGCCCTGGTGTCCAGGTACTACGCCTACGACCCC
ATCAGCAAGGAGATGATCGCCCTGAAGGACGAGACCAACCCCATCGAGGAGTGGCAGCACATCGAGCAGC
TGAAGGGCAGCGCCGAGGGCAGCATCAGATACCCCGCCTGGAACGGCATCATCAGCCAGGAGGTGCTGGA
CTACCTGAGCAGCTACATCAACAGGCGGATCTGAGAATTCGATATCAAGCTTATCGATAATCAACCTCTG
GATTACAAAATTTGTGAAAGATTGACTGGTATTCTTAACTATGTTGCTCCTTTTACGCTATGTGGATACG
CTGCTTTAATGCCTTTGTATCATGCTATTGCTTCCCGTATGGCTTTCATTTTCTCCTCCTTGTATAAATC
CTGGTTGCTGTCTCTTTATGAGGAGTTGTGGCCCGTTGTCAGGCAACGTGGCGTGGTGTGCACTGTGTTT
GCTGACGCAACCCCCACTGGTTGGGGCATTGCCACCACCTGTCAGCTCCTTTCCGGGACTTTCGCTTTCC
CCCTCCCTATTGCCACGGCGGAACTCATCGCCGCCTGCCTTGCCCGCTGCTGGACAGGGGCTCGGCTGTT
GGGCACTGACAATTCCGTGGTGTTGTCGGGGAAATCATCGTCCTTTCCTTGGCTGCTCGCCTATGTTGCC
ACCTGGATTCTGCGCGGGACGTCCTTCTGCTACGTCCCTTCGGCCCTCAATCCAGCGGACCTTCCTTCCC
GCGGCCTGCTGCCGGCTCTGCGGCCTCTTCCGCGTCTTCGCCTTCGCCCTCAGACGAGTCGGATCTCCCT
TTGGGCCGCCTCCCCGCATCGATACCGAGCGCTGCTCGAGAGATCTACGGGTGGCATCCCTGTGACCCCT
CCCCAGTGCCTCTCCTGGCCCTGGAAGTTGCCACTCCAGTGCCCACCAGCCTTGTCCTAATAAAATTAAG
TTGCATCATTTTGTCTGACTAGGTGTCCTTCTATAATATTATGGGGTGGAGGGGGGTGGTATGGAGCAAG
GGGCAAGTTGGGAAGACAACCTGTAGGGCCTGCGGGGTCTATTGGGAACCAAGCTGGAGTGCAGTGGCAC
AATCTTGGCTCACTGCAATCTCCGCCTCCTGGGTTCAAGCGATTCTCCTGCCTCAGCCTCCCGAGTTGTT
GGGATTCCAGGCATGCATGACCAGGCTCAGCTAATTTTTGTTTTTTTGGTAGAGACGGGGTTTCACCATA
TTGGCCAGGCTGGTCTCCAACTCCTAATCTCAGGTGATCTACCCACCTTGGCCTCCCAAATTGCTGGGAT
TACAGGCGTGAACCACTGCTCCCTTCCCTGTCCTTCTGATTTTGTAGGTAACCACGTGCGGACCGAGCGG
CCGCAGGAACCCCTAGTGATGGAGTTGGCCACTCCCTCTCTGCGCGCTCGCTCGCTCACTGAGGCCGGGC
GACCAAAGGTCGCCCGACGCCCGGGCTTTGCCCGGGCGGCCTCAGTGAGCGAGCGAGCGCGCAGCTGCCT
GCAGGGGCGCCTGATGCGGTATTTTCTCCTTACGCATCTGTGCGGTATTTCACACCGCATA
[95 nt withheld, positions 3772-3866]
T
[46 nt withheld, positions 3868-3913]
C
[141 nt withheld, positions 3915-4055]
CCTTTGACGTTGGAGTCCACGTTCTTT
[37 nt withheld, positions 4083-4119]
ACTCTATCTCGGGCTATTCTTTTGATTTATAAGGGATTTTGCCGATTTCGGTCTATTGGTTAAAAAATGA
GCTGATTTAACAAAAATTTAACGCGAATTTTAACAAAATATTAACGTTTACAATTTTATGGTGCACTCTC
AGTACAATCTGCTCTGATGCCGCATAGTTAAGCCAGCCCCGACACCCGCCAACACCCGCTGACGCGCCCT
GACGGGCTTGTCTGCTCCCGGCATCCGCTTACAGACAAGCTGTGACCGTCTCCGGGAGCTGCATGTGTCA
GAGGTTTTCACCGTCATCACCGAAACGCGCGAGACGAAAGGGCCTCGTGATACGCCTATTTTTATAGGTT
AATGTCATGATAATAATGGTTTCTTAGACGTCAGGTGGCACTTTTCGGGGAAATGTGCGCGGAACCCCTA
TTTGTTTATTTTTCTAAATACATTCAAATATGTATCCGCTCATGAGACAATAACCCTGATAAATGCTTCA
ATAATATTGAAAAAGGAAGAGTATGAGTATTCAACATTTCCGTGTCGCCCTTATTCCCTTTTTTGCGGCA
TTTTGCCTTCCTGTTTTTGCTCACCCAGAAACGCTGGTGAAAGTAAAAGATGCTGAAGATCAGTTGGGTG
CACGAGTGGGTTACATCGAACTGGATCTCAACAGCGGTAAGATCCTTGAGAGTTTTCGCCCCGAAGAACG
TTTTCCAATGATGAGCACTTTTAAAGTTCTGCTATGTGGCGCGGTATTATCCCGTATTGACGCCGGGCAA
GAGCAACTCGGTCGCCGCATACACTATTCTCAGAATGACTTGGTTGAGTACTCACCAGTCACAGAAAAGC
ATCTTACGGATGGCATGACAGTAAGAGAATTATGCAGTGCTGCCATAACCATGAGTGATAACACTGCGGC
CAACTTACTTCTGACAACGATCGGAGGACCGAAGGAGCTAACCGCTTTTTTGCACAACATGGGGGATCAT
GTAACTCGCCTTGATCGTTGGGAACCGGAGCTGAATGAAGCCATACCAAACGACGAGCGTGACACCACGA
TGCCTGTAGCAATGGCAACAACGTTGCGCAAACTATTAACTGGCGAACTACTTACTCTAGCTTCCCGGCA
ACAATTAATAGACTGGATGGAGGCGGATAAAGTTGCAGGACCACTTCTGCGCTCGGCCCTTCCGGCTGGC
TGGTTTATTGCTGATAAATCTGGAGCCGGTGAGCGTGGGTCTCGCGGTATCATTGCAGCACTGGGGCCAG
ATGGTAAGCCCTCCCGTATCGTAGTTATCTACACGACGGGGAGTCAGGCAACTATGGATGAACGAAATAG
ACAGATCGCTGAGATAGGTGCCTCACTGATTAAGCATTGGTAACTGTCAGACCAAGTTTACTCATATATA
CTTTAGATTGATTTAAAACTTCATTTTTAATTTAAAAGGATCTAGGTGAAGATCCTTTTTGATAATCTCA
TGACCAAAATCCCTTAACGTGAGTTTTCGTTCCACTGAGCGTCAGACCCCGTAGAAAAGATCAAAGGATC
TTCTTGAGATCCTTTTTTTCTGCGCGTAATCTGCTGCTTGCAAACAAAAAAACCACCGCTACCAGCGGTG
GTTTGTTTGCCGGATCAAGAGCTACCAACTCTTTTTCCGAAGGTAACTGGCTTCAGCAGAGCGCAGATAC
CAAATACTGTTCTTCTAGTGTAGCCGTAGTTAGGCCACCACTTCAAGAACTCTGTAGCACCGCCTACATA
CCTCGCTCTGCTAATCCTGTTACCAGTGGCTGCTGCCAGTGGCGATAAGTCGTGTCTTACCGGGTTGGAC
TCAAGACGATAGTTACCGGATAAGGCGCAGCGGTCGGGCTGAACGGGGGGTTCGTGCACACAGCCCAGCT
TGGAGCGAACGACCTACACCGAACTGAGATACCTACAGCGTGAGCTATGAGAAAGCGCCACGCTTCCCGA
AGGGAGAAAGGCGGACAGGTATCCGGTAAGCGGCAGGGTCGGAACAGGAGAGCGCACGAGGGAGCTTCCA
GGGGGAAACGCCTGGTATCTTTATAGTCCTGTCGGGTTTCGCCACCTCTGACTTGAGCGTCGATTTTTGT
GATGCTCGTCAGGGGGGCGGAGCCTATGGAAAAACGCCAGCAACGCGGCCTTTTTACGGTTCCTGGCCTT
TTGCTGGCCTTTTGCTCACATGT
Features (pLannotate 1.2.2; 14 found; start..end, strand, type, name):
     12..39      +  repeat_region  AAV2 ITR (fragment): inverted terminal repeat of adeno-associated virus serotype 2 inverted
     68..95      +  repeat_region  AAV2 ITR (fragment): inverted terminal repeat of adeno-associated virus serotype 2 inverted
   1116..2414    +  CDS            FLPo: nuclear-targeted site-specific recombinase FLPo is a mouse codon-optimized fusion between the SV40 nuclear localization signal and a thermostable version of the Saccharomyces cerevisiae site-specific recombinase FLP. Recombination occurs at FRT sequences.
   2415..2439    +  misc_feature   MCS (fragment): pBluescript multiple cloning site
   2439..3027    +  misc_feature   WPRE: woodchuck hepatitis virus posttranscriptional regulatory element
   3059..3535    +  polyA_signal   hGH poly(A) signal: human growth hormone polyadenylation signal
   3575..3715    +  repeat_region  AAV2 ITR: inverted terminal repeat of adeno-associated virus serotype 2 inverted
   3720..3771    -  misc_feature   bom (fragment): basis of mobility region from pBR322
   3790..4245    +  rep_origin     f1 ori (sequence partly withheld): f1 bacteriophage origin of replication; arrow indicates direction of (+) strand synthesis
   4246..4295    -  misc_feature   bom (fragment): basis of mobility region from pBR322
   4397..4432    -  CDS            rop (fragment): Rop protein, which maintains plasmids at low copy number; rop
   4527..4631    +  promoter       AmpR promoter: bla
   4632..5492    +  CDS            AmpR: β-lactamase; bla; confers resistance to ampicillin, carbenicillin, and related antibiotics
   5663..6251    +  rep_origin     ori: high-copy-number ColE1/pMB1/pBR322/pUC origin of replication
