[The description below was written by a language model from this plasmid's Addgene catalogue record and pLannotate feature annotations shown in this document.]
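Description:
AiP1188 - pAAV-AiE0454m-minBG-FlpO-WPRE-HGHpA is an AAV transfer plasmid built on a pAAV2 backbone, intended for packaging into recombinant adeno-associated virus for enhancer-driven gene delivery to the brain. In bacteria it is maintained as a high-copy plasmid through a ColE1/pUC-type origin and selected with ampicillin via the β-lactamase gene and its native promoter. An f1 phage origin and short remnants of pBR322 bom and rop sequences are also present in the backbone. The full sequence record is 6,312 nt.

The expression cassette sits between AAV2 inverted terminal repeats, which provide the signals for genome replication and encapsidation. The 3′ ITR is annotated in full, whereas the 5′ ITR is detected only as two short fragments. That may reflect the difficulty of sequencing or annotating these repeats rather than a true truncation. Upstream of the coding region lies roughly a kilobase of unannotated sequence, which by the construct name and catalogue fields should hold the AiE0454m enhancer and the minBG minimal promoter. The minimal promoter has little activity on its own, so the enhancer is expected to determine which cells express the transgene. The payload is FLPo, a mouse codon-optimized, nuclear-targeted, thermostable Flp recombinase that acts on FRT sites. It is followed by a WPRE to boost transcript stability and expression, then by the human growth hormone polyadenylation signal.

The stated purpose is to drive AAV-mediated transgene expression in specific brain cell populations, although the record does not say which populations AiE0454m targets. Delivering FlpO this way would allow recombination of Flp-dependent reporter or effector alleles or viruses in the enhancer-defined cells.
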