Addgene plasmid #230579: AiP1188 - pAAV-AiE0454m-minBG-FlpO-WPRE-HGHpA
Purpose: AiE0454m is an enhancer sequence, designed to drive AAV-mediated transgene expression in specific populations of brain cells
Depositing lab: Allen Institute for Brain Science & Bosiljka Tasic. Depositing organization: Allen Institute. Publication: A suite of enhancer AAVs and transgenic mouse lines for genetic access to cortical cell types. Ben-Simon Y, Hooper M, Narayan S, Daigle TL, Dwivedi D, Way SW, Oster A, Stafford DA, Mich JK, Taormina MJ, Martinez RA, Opitz-Araya X, Roth JR, Alexander JR, Allen S, Amster A, Arbuckle J, Ayala A, Baker PM, Bakken TE, Barcelli T, Barta S, Bendrick J, Bertagnolli D, Bielstein C, Bishwakarma P, Bowlus J, Boyer G, Brouner K, Casian B, Casper T, Chakka AB, Chakrabarty R, Chance RK, Chavan S, Clark M, Colbert K, Collman F, Daniel S, Departee M, DiValentin P, Donadio N, Dotson N, Egdorf T, Fliss T, Gabitto M, Garcia J, Gary A, Gasperini M, Gloe J, Goldy J, Gore BB, Graybuck L, Greisman N, Haeseleer F, Halterman C, Haradon Z, Hastings SD, Helback O, Ho W, Hockemeyer D, Huang C, Huff S, Hunker A, Johansen N, Jones D, Juneau Z, Kalmbach B, Kannan M, Khem S, Kussick E, Kutsal R, Larsen R, Lee C, Lee AY, Leibly M, Lenz GH, Li S, Liang E, Lusk N, Madigan Z, Malloy J, Malone J, McCue R, Melchor J, Mollenkopf T, Moosman S, Morin E, Newman D, Ng L, Ngo K, Omstead V, Otto S, Oyama A, Pena N, Pham T, Phillips E, Pom CA, Potekhina L, Ransford S, Ray PL, Rette D, Reynoldson C, Rimorin C, Rocha D, Ruiz A, Sanchez REA, Sawyer L, Sedeno-Cortes A, Sevigny JP, Shapovalova N, Shepard N, Shulga L, Sigler AR, Siverts L, Soliman S, Somasundaram S, Staats B, Stewart K, Szelenyi E, Tieu M, Trader C, Tran A, van Velthoven CTJ, Walker M, Wang Y, Weed N, Wirthlin M, Wood T, Wynalda B, Yao Z, Zhou T, Ariza J, Dee N, Reding M, Ronellenfitch K, Mufti S, Sunkin SM, Smith KA, Esposito L, Waters J, Thyagarajan B, Yao S, Lein ES, Zeng H, Levi BP, Ngai J, Ting JT, Tasic B. Cell. 2025 May 16:S0092-8674(25)00513-6. doi: 10.1016/j.cell.2025.05.002. PubMed 40403729.
Backbone
  Vector backbone: pAAV2
  Vector type: AAV
Growth in bacteria
  Bacterial resistance: Ampicillin, 100 μg/mL
  Growth temperature: 37°C
  Growth strain: NEB Stable
  Copy number: High Copy
Gene/Insert
  Gene/Insert name: FlpO
  Species: Synthetic
  Promoter: minBG
  Cloning method: Restriction Enzyme; 5′ cloning site MluI (unknown if destroyed); 3′ cloning site AflII (unknown if destroyed)
Terms and licenses: Academic/Nonprofit Terms; Industry Terms: Not Available to Industry
How to cite: AiP1188 - pAAV-AiE0454m-minBG-FlpO-WPRE-HGHpA was a gift from Allen Institute for Brain Science & Bosiljka Tasic (Addgene plasmid # 230579 ; http://n2t.net/addgene:230579 ; RRID:Addgene_230579)
